Addgene plasmid #160102: pLX304_zeo_mmFbxw7a
Purpose: Expresses murine Fbxw7 alpha in mammalian cells
Depositing lab: Rizwan Haq. Depositing organization: Dana-Farber Cancer Institute. Publication: Inactivation of Fbxw7 impairs dsRNA sensing and confers resistance to PD-1 blockade. Gstalder C, Liu D, Miao D, Lutterbach B, DeVine AL, Lin C, Shettigar M, Pancholi P, Buchbinder EI, Carter SL, Manos MP, Rojas-Rudilla V, Brennick R, Gjini E, Chen PH, Lako A, Rodig S, Yoon CH, Freeman GJ, Barbie DA, Hodi FS, Miles W, Van Allen EM, Haq R. Cancer Discov. 2020 May 5. pii: 2159-8290.CD-19-1416. doi: 10.1158/2159-8290.CD-19-1416. PubMed 32371478.
Backbone
  Vector backbone: pLX304 backbone
  Vector type: Mammalian Expression, Lentiviral
  Selectable markers: Zeocin
Growth in bacteria
  Bacterial resistance: Ampicillin, 100 μg/mL
  Growth temperature: 37°C
  Growth strain: NEB Stable
  Copy number: High Copy
Gene/Insert
  Gene/Insert name: Fbxw7alpha
  Species: M. musculus (mouse)
  Entrez Gene: Fbxw7 (a.k.a. 1110001A17Rik, AGO, Cdc4, Fbw7, Fbwd6, Fbx30, Fbxo30, Fbxw6, SEL-10)
  Cloning method: Gateway Cloning
  Sequencing primers: 5′ CMV-F; 3′ WPRE-R
Terms and licenses: Academic/Nonprofit Terms; Industry Terms: Not Available to Industry
How to cite: pLX304_zeo_mmFbxw7a was a gift from Rizwan Haq (Addgene plasmid # 160102 ; http://n2t.net/addgene:160102 ; RRID:Addgene_160102)
