[The description below was written by a language model from this plasmid's Addgene catalogue record and pLannotate feature annotations shown in this document.]
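Description:
pLX304_zeo_mmFbxw7a is a lentiviral mammalian expression plasmid built on a pLX304 backbone in which the mammalian selection marker is a Zeocin resistance gene. It is maintained in E. coli through a high-copy ColE1/pUC-type origin and an ampicillin resistance (β-lactamase) gene. An f1 origin, an SV40 origin and remnants of lac and T7/T3 promoter sequences from the parental cloning vector are also annotated. The viral frame has a third-generation, self-inactivating design. An RSV promoter fused to a truncated HIV-1 5' LTR drives genomic RNA production in packaging cells. It is followed by the Ψ packaging signal, a gag fragment and the Rev response element, and the genome ends in a ΔU3 3' LTR with a downstream SV40 polyadenylation signal.

Two expression units lie between the LTRs. A human PGK promoter drives the Sh ble (BleoR) gene, allowing Zeocin selection of transduced cells. Downstream of it is a cPPT/CTS element, which aids nuclear import of the viral genome. The CMV enhancer/promoter then drives the mouse Fbxw7 alpha coding sequence, which was introduced by Gateway recombination and is therefore flanked by attB1 and attB2 sites. A V5 epitope tag lies immediately after attB2, the usual position for a C-terminal fusion in this backbone, although the record does not state whether the insert reads through into the tag. A WPRE downstream enhances transcript stability and expression.

The stated purpose is expression of murine Fbxw7 alpha in mammalian cells, either by transfection or, more typically, by stable lentiviral transduction. The associated publication title concerns the role of Fbxw7 loss in dsRNA sensing and resistance to PD-1 blockade.
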