Features (pLannotate 1.2.2; 31 found; start..end, strand, type, name):
      1..501     +  promoter       hPGK promoter: human phosphoglycerate kinase 1 promoter
    513..887     +  CDS            BleoR: antibiotic-binding protein; Sh ble from Streptoalloteichus hindustanus; confers resistance to bleomycin, phleomycin, and Zeocin™
    947..1064    +  misc_feature   cPPT/CTS: central polypurine tract and central termination sequence of HIV-1
   1181..1484    +  enhancer       CMV enhancer: human cytomegalovirus immediate early enhancer
   1485..1688    +  promoter       CMV promoter: human cytomegalovirus (CMV) immediate early promoter
   1711..1735    +  protein_bind   attB1: mutant version of attB; recombination site for the Gateway® BP reaction BP Clonase™
   1786..3915    +  CDS            Fbxw7: FBXW7_MOUSE - Also known as Fbw7 From Mus musculus (Mouse).
   3924..3948    -  protein_bind   attB2: mutant version of attB; recombination site for the Gateway® BP reaction BP Clonase™
   3950..3991    +  CDS            V5 tag: epitope tag from simian virus 5
   4033..4621    +  misc_feature   WPRE: woodchuck hepatitis virus posttranscriptional regulatory element
   4672..4691    +  misc_feature   cPPT/CTS (fragment): central polypurine tract and central termination sequence of HIV-1
   4693..4926    +  LTR            3' LTR (ΔU3): self-inactivating 3' long terminal repeat (LTR) from HIV-1
   5004..5125    +  polyA_signal   SV40 poly(A) signal: SV40 polyadenylation signal
   5165..5300    +  rep_origin     SV40 ori: SV40 origin of replication
   5321..5339    -  promoter       T7 promoter: promoter for bacteriophage T7 RNA polymerase
   5347..5502    +  CDS            lacZα (fragment): LacZα fragment of β-galactosidase; lacZ fragment
   5507..5935    +  rep_origin     f1 ori (sequence partly withheld): f1 bacteriophage origin of replication; arrow indicates direction of (+) strand synthesis
   5988..6092    +  promoter       AmpR promoter: bla
   6093..6953    +  CDS            AmpR: β-lactamase; bla; confers resistance to ampicillin, carbenicillin, and related antibiotics
   7124..7712    +  rep_origin     ori: high-copy-number ColE1/pMB1/pBR322/pUC origin of replication
   7895..7987    +  CDS            lacI (fragment): lac repressor; lacI; The lac repressor binds to the lac operator to inhibit transcription in E. coli. This inhibition can be relieved by adding lactose or isopropyl-β-D-thiogalactopyranoside (IPTG).
   8000..8021    +  protein_bind   CAP binding site: CAP binding activates transcription in the presence of cAMP. E. coli catabolite activator protein
   8036..8066    +  promoter       lac promoter: promoter for the E. coli lac operon
   8074..8090    +  protein_bind   lac operator: The lac repressor binds to the lac operator to inhibit transcription in E. coli. This inhibition can be relieved by adding lactose or isopropyl-β-D-thiogalactopyranoside (IPTG). lac repressor encoded by lacI
   8135..8153    +  promoter       T3 promoter: promoter for bacteriophage T3 RNA polymerase
   8181..8407    +  promoter       RSV promoter: Rous sarcoma virus enhancer/promoter
   8408..8588    +  LTR            5' LTR (truncated): truncated 5' long terminal repeat (LTR) from HIV-1
   8635..8760    +  misc_feature   HIV-1 Ψ: packaging signal of human immunodeficiency virus type 1
   8744..9107    +  CDS            HIV-1 gag (fragment): gag protein from human immunodeficiency virus 1; gag
   9253..9486    +  misc_feature   RRE: The Rev response element (RRE) of HIV-1 allows for Rev-dependent mRNA export from the nucleus to the cytoplasm.
   9863..9889    +  CDS            Rev (fragment): human immunodeficiency virus 1 (HIV-1) Rev protein; rev; enhances nuclear export of unspliced and incompletely spliced viral mRNAs
>Addgene plasmid #160102 | pLX304_zeo_mmFbxw7a | addgene full sequence | sequence record 314288 | Addgene NGS Result
TTGCGCCTTTTCCAAGGCAGCCCTGGGTTTGCGCAGGGACGCGGCTGCTCTGGGCGTGGTTCCGGGAAAC
GCAGCGGCGCCGACCCTGGGTCTCGCACATTCTTCACGTCCGTTCGCAGCGTCACCCGGATCTTCGCCGC
TACCCTTGTGGGCCCCCCGGCGACGCTTCCTGCTCCGCCCCTAAGTCGGGAAGGTTCCTTGCGGTTCGCG
GCGTGCCGGACGTGACAAACGGAAGCCGCACGTCTCACTAGTACCCTCGCAGACGGACAGCGCCAGGGAG
CAATGGCAGCGCGCCGACCGCGATGGGCTGTGGCCAATAGCGGCTGCTCAGCAGGGCGCGCCGAGAGCAG
CGGCCGGGAAGGGGCGGTGCGGGAGGCGGGGTGTGGGGCGGTAGTGTGGGCCCTGTTCCTGCCCGCGCGG
TGTTCCGCATTCTGCAAGCCTCCGGAGCGCACGTCGGCAGTCGGCTCCCTCGTTGACCGAATCACCGACC
TCTCTCCCCAGGGGGTACCACCATGGCCAAGTTGACCAGTGCCGTTCCGGTGCTCACCGCGCGCGACGTC
GCCGGAGCGGTCGAGTTCTGGACCGACCGGCTCGGGTTCTCCCGGGACTTCGTGGAGGACGACTTCGCCG
GTGTGGTCCGGGACGACGTGACCCTGTTCATCAGCGCGGTCCAGGACCAGGTGGTGCCGGACAACACCCT
GGCCTGGGTGTGGGTGCGCGGCCTGGACGAGCTGTACGCCGAGTGGTCGGAGGTCGTGTCCACGAACTTC
CGGGACGCCTCCGGGCCGGCCATGACCGAGATCGGCGAGCAGCCGTGGGGGCGGGAGTTCGCCCTGCGCG
ACCCGGCCGGCAACTGCGTGCACTTCGTGGCCGAGGAGCAGGACTGACTGCAGCTGCAGTAGTAAGAATT
CTAGATCTTGAGACAAATGGCAGTATTCATCCACAATTTTAAAAGAAAAGGGGGGATTGGGGGGTACAGT
GCAGGGGAAAGAATAGTAGACATAATAGCAACAGACATACAAACTAAAGAATTACAAAAACAAATTACAA
AAATTCAAAATTTTCGGGTTTATTACAGGGACAGCAGAGATCCACTTTGGCGCCGGCTCGAGGGGGCCCG
GGGTTATTAATAGTAATCAATTACGGGGTCATTAGTTCATAGCCCATATATGGAGTTCCGCGTTACATAA
CTTACGGTAAATGGCCCGCCTGGCTGACCGCCCAACGACCCCCGCCCATTGACGTCAATAATGACGTATG
TTCCCATAGTAACGCCAATAGGGACTTTCCATTGACGTCAATGGGTGGAGTATTTACGGTAAACTGCCCA
CTTGGCAGTACATCAAGTGTATCATATGCCAAGTACGCCCCCTATTGACGTCAATGACGGTAAATGGCCC
GCCTGGCATTATGCCCAGTACATGACCTTATGGGACTTTCCTACTTGGCAGTACATCTACGTATTAGTCA
TCGCTATTACCATGGTGATGCGGTTTTGGCAGTACATCAATGGGCGTGGATAGCGGTTTGACTCACGGGG
ATTTCCAAGTCTCCACCCCATTGACGTCAATGGGAGTTTGTTTTGGCACCAAAATCAACGGGACTTTCCA
AAATGTCGTAACAACTCCGCCCCATTGACGCAAATGGGCGGTAGGCGTGTACGGTGGGAGGTCTATATAA
GCAGAGCTCTCTGGCTAACTGTCGGGATCAACAAGTTTGTACAAAAAAGCAGGCTTTAAAGGAACCAATT
CAGTCGACTGGATCCGGTACCGAATTCGCGGCCGCATGAATCAGGAACTGCTCTCTGTGGGCAGCAAAAG
ACGACGAACTGGAGGCTCTCTGAGAGGGAATGCTTCCTCAAGCCAGGTTGATGAGGGACAGATGAATCGC
GTGGTTGAGGAGGATCCACAGCAGCAAGCGAGACATCAAGAGGAGGAGCACACTGCGCGGAATGGTGAAC
TTGTGGGTGCAAACCCTAGGCCTGGAGACCAGAACGATACCCAGCAAGGACAAGTGGAGGAAAATAATAA
CCGCTTTATTTCAGTAGATGAGGACTCTTCGGGAAATCAGGAAGAGCAAGAGGAAGATGAAGAGCATGCT
GGGGAACAGGAGGAGGAAGAGGAGGAAGAGGAAGAGGAGGAGGAGATGGACCAGGAGAGTGATGATTTTG
ATCCGTCTGATGACAGTAGCAGAGAAGATGAACATACGCACAATAGCAATGTCACAAACTGCAGTAGTGT
CTCGGACCTGCCCGCTCACCAGCTCTCCTCTCCATTCTATACAAAGACAACAAAAATGAAAAGAAAGTTG
GACCATGGTTCTGAAGTTCGTTCCTTTTCTTTGGGAAAGAAACCATGCAAAGTCTCAGATTATACCAGTA
CCACTGGCCTTGTACCATGTTCAGCAACACCAACAACTTTTGGGGACCTGAGAGCAGCCAATGGGCAAGG
GCAGCAGCGGCGGAGGATTACATCTGTCCAACCACCCACAGGCCTTCAAGAGTGGCTGAAAATGTTTCAG
AGCTGGAGCGGACCAGAGAAGTTGCTGGCTTTAGATGAGCTCATTGACAGCTGTGAACCAACACAAGTGA
AGCATATGATGCAAGTGATAGAGCCCCAGTTCCAGCGAGACTTCATCTCCTTGCTTCCTAAAGAGTTGGC
ACTCTATGTGCTTTCATTCCTGGAACCCAAAGACCTGCTGCAAGCGGCTCAGACTTGTCGATACTGGAGA
ATTTTGGCTGAGGATAACCTTCTCTGGAGAGAGAAATGTAAAGAAGAGGGGATTGATGAACCGTTGCACA
TCAAGAGAAGAAAAATAATAAAACCAGGTTTCATACACAGCCCATGGAAGAGTGCGTATATCAGACAGCA
CAGAATTGATACAAACTGGAGACGAGGAGAACTCAAATCTCCTAAGGTGCTGAAAGGGCATGATGACCAT
GTGATCACATGCCTACAGTTTTGTGGCAACCGCATAGTTAGTGGTTCTGATGACAACACTTTAAAAGTTT
GGTCAGCGGTCACGGGCAAGTGTCTGAGAACGTTAGTGGGACATACAGGTGGAGTGTGGTCATCACAGAT
GAGAGACAATATCATCATCAGTGGATCGACTGACCGGACTCTCAAAGTGTGGAATGCTGAAACTGGAGAG
TGTATACATACTTTATATGGGCACACTTCTACTGTACGGTGTATGCATCTCCATGAAAAAAGGGTTGTAA
GCGGTTCTCGAGATGCCACTCTCAGGGTTTGGGATATTGAGACCGGCCAGTGTTTACACGTCCTGATGGG
TCACGTAGCAGCGGTCCGCTGCGTTCAGTATGATGGCAGGAGGGTTGTTAGTGGAGCTTATGATTTTATG
GTGAAGGTGTGGGATCCAGAGACTGAGACCTGTCTACACACGTTACAGGGACACACTAATAGAGTCTATT
CATTACAGTTTGATGGCATCCATGTGGTGAGTGGATCTCTTGATACATCAATCCGAGTCTGGGATGTGGA
GACAGGGAATTGTATTCACACGCTAACAGGACACCAGTCATTAACGAGTGGAATGGAACTCAAAGACAAT
ATTCTTGTCTCTGGGAATGCAGATTCTACAGTTAAGATCTGGGATATCAAAACAGGACAGTGTTTACAAA
CTTTGCAAGGTCCCAGCAAGCATCAGAGCGCTGTGACCTGCTTACAGTTCAACAAGAACTTCGTAATTAC
CAGCTCAGACGACGGAACGGTCAAACTCTGGGACTTGAAAACGGGTGAATTTATCCGAAACCTCGTCACA
TTGGAGAGTGGGGGGAGCGGGGGAGTTGTGTGGCGGATCAGGGCCTCAAACACAAAGCTGGTGTGTGCAG
TCGGGAGTCGGAATGGAACTGAGGAAACCAAGCTCCTGGTGCTGGACTTTGATGTGGACATGAAATGATC
TAGACCCAGCTTTCTTGTACAAAGTGGTTGGTAAGCCTATCCCTAACCCTCTCCTCGGTCTCGATTCTAC
GTAGTAATGAGCTAGCGCTAACCGGTGGCGCGTTAAGTCGACAATCAACCTCTGGATTACAAAATTTGTG
AAAGATTGACTGGTATTCTTAACTATGTTGCTCCTTTTACGCTATGTGGATACGCTGCTTTAATGCCTTT
GTATCATGCTATTGCTTCCCGTATGGCTTTCATTTTCTCCTCCTTGTATAAATCCTGGTTGCTGTCTCTT
TATGAGGAGTTGTGGCCCGTTGTCAGGCAACGTGGCGTGGTGTGCACTGTGTTTGCTGACGCAACCCCCA
CTGGTTGGGGCATTGCCACCACCTGTCAGCTCCTTTCCGGGACTTTCGCTTTCCCCCTCCCTATTGCCAC
GGCGGAACTCATCGCCGCCTGCCTTGCCCGCTGCTGGACAGGGGCTCGGCTGTTGGGCACTGACAATTCC
GTGGTGTTGTCGGGGAAATCATCGTCCTTTCCTTGGCTGCTCGCCTGTGTTGCCACCTGGATTCTGCGCG
GGACGTCCTTCTGCTACGTCCCTTCGGCCCTCAATCCAGCGGACCTTCCTTCCCGCGGCCTGCTGCCGGC
TCTGCGGCCTCTTCCGCGTCTTCGCCTTCGCCCTCAGACGAGTCGGATCTCCCTTTGGGCCGCCTCCCCG
CGTCGACTTTAAGACCAATGACTTACAAGGCAGCTGTAGATCTTAGCCACTTTTTAAAAGAAAAGGGGGG
ACTGGAAGGGCTAATTCACTCCCAACGAAGACAAGATCTGCTTTTTGCTTGTACTGGGTCTCTCTGGTTA
GACCAGATCTGAGCCTGGGAGCTCTCTGGCTAACTAGGGAACCCACTGCTTAAGCCTCAATAAAGCTTGC
CTTGAGTGCTTCAAGTAGTGTGTGCCCGTCTGTTGTGTGACTCTGGTAACTAGAGATCCCTCAGACCCTT
TTAGTCAGTGTGGAAAATCTCTAGCAGTACGTATAGTAGTTCATGTCATCTTATTATTCAGTATTTATAA
CTTGCAAAGAAATGAATATCAGAGAGTGAGAGGAACTTGTTTATTGCAGCTTATAATGGTTACAAATAAA
GCAATAGCATCACAAATTTCACAAATAAAGCATTTTTTTCACTGCATTCTAGTTGTGGTTTGTCCAAACT
CATCAATGTATCTTATCATGTCTGGCTCTAGCTATCCCGCCCCTAACTCCGCCCATCCCGCCCCTAACTC
CGCCCAGTTCCGCCCATTCTCCGCCCCATGGCTGACTAATTTTTTTTATTTATGCAGAGGCCGAGGCCGC
CTCGGCCTCTGAGCTATTCCAGAAGTAGTGAGGAGGCTTTTTTGGAGGCCTAGGGACGTACCCAATTCGC
CCTATAGTGAGTCGTATTACGCGCGCTCACTGGCCGTCGTTTTACAACGTCGTGACTGGGAAAACCCTGG
CGTTACCCAACTTAATCGCCTTGCAGCACATCCCCCTTTCGCCAGCTGGCGTAATAGCGAAGAGGCCCGC
ACCGATCGCCCTTCCCAACAGTTGCGCAGCCTGAATGGCGAATGGG
[124 nt withheld, positions 5507-5630]
C
[91 nt withheld, positions 5632-5722]
A
[49 nt withheld, positions 5724-5772]
CCTTTGACGTTGGAGTCCACGTTCTTT
[37 nt withheld, positions 5800-5836]
ACCCTATCTCGGTCTATTCTTTTGATTTATAAGGGATTTTGCCGATTTCGGCCTATTGGTTAAAAAATGA
GCTGATTTAACAAAAATTTAACGCGAATTTTAACAAAATATTAACGCTTACAATTTAGGTGGCACTTTTC
GGGGAAATGTGCGCGGAACCCCTATTTGTTTATTTTTCTAAATACATTCAAATATGTATCCGCTCATGAG
ACAATAACCCTGATAAATGCTTCAATAATATTGAAAAAGGAAGAGTATGAGTATTCAACATTTCCGTGTC
GCCCTTATTCCCTTTTTTGCGGCATTTTGCCTTCCTGTTTTTGCTCACCCAGAAACGCTGGTGAAAGTAA
AAGATGCTGAAGATCAGTTGGGTGCACGAGTGGGTTACATCGAACTGGATCTCAACAGCGGTAAGATCCT
TGAGAGTTTTCGCCCCGAAGAACGTTTTCCAATGATGAGCACTTTTAAAGTTCTGCTATGTGGCGCGGTA
TTATCCCGTATTGACGCCGGGCAAGAGCAACTCGGTCGCCGCATACACTATTCTCAGAATGACTTGGTTG
AGTACTCACCAGTCACAGAAAAGCATCTTACGGATGGCATGACAGTAAGAGAATTATGCAGTGCTGCCAT
AACCATGAGTGATAACACTGCGGCCAACTTACTTCTGACAACGATCGGAGGACCGAAGGAGCTAACCGCT
TTTTTGCACAACATGGGGGATCATGTAACTCGCCTTGATCGTTGGGAACCGGAGCTGAATGAAGCCATAC
CAAACGACGAGCGTGACACCACGATGCCTGTAGCAATGGCAACAACGTTGCGCAAACTATTAACTGGCGA
ACTACTTACTCTAGCTTCCCGGCAACAATTAATAGACTGGATGGAGGCGGATAAAGTTGCAGGACCACTT
CTGCGCTCGGCCCTTCCGGCTGGCTGGTTTATTGCTGATAAATCTGGAGCCGGTGAGCGTGGGTCTCGCG
GTATCATTGCAGCACTGGGGCCAGATGGTAAGCCCTCCCGTATCGTAGTTATCTACACGACGGGGAGTCA
GGCAACTATGGATGAACGAAATAGACAGATCGCTGAGATAGGTGCCTCACTGATTAAGCATTGGTAACTG
TCAGACCAAGTTTACTCATATATACTTTAGATTGATTTAAAACTTCATTTTTAATTTAAAAGGATCTAGG
TGAAGATCCTTTTTGATAATCTCATGACCAAAATCCCTTAACGTGAGTTTTCGTTCCACTGAGCGTCAGA
CCCCGTAGAAAAGATCAAAGGATCTTCTTGAGATCCTTTTTTTCTGCGCATAATCTGCTGCTTGCAAACA
AAAAAACCACCGCTACCAGCGGTGGTTTGTTTGCCGGATCAAGAGCTACCAACTCTTTTTCCGAAGGTAA
CTGGCTTCAGCAGAGCGCAGATACCAAATACTGTTCTTCTAGTGTAGCCGTAGTTAGGCCACCACTTCAA
GAACTCTGTAGCACCGCCTACATACCTCGCTCTGCTAATCCTGTTACCAGTGGCTGCTGCCAGTGGCGAT
AAGTCGTGTCTTACCGGGTTGGACTCAAGACGATAGTTACCGGATAAGGCGCAGCGGTCGGGCTGAACGG
GGGGTTCGTGCACACAGCCCAGCTTGGAGCGAACGACCTACACCGAACTGAGATACCTACAGCGTGAGCT
ATGAGAAAGCGCCACGCTTCCCGAAGGGAGAAAGGCGGACAGGTATCCGGTAAGCGGCAGGGTCGGAACA
GGAGAGCGCACGAGGGAGCTTCCAGGGGGAAACGCCTGGTATCTTTATAGTCCTGTCGGGTTTCGCCACC
TCTGACTTGAGCGTCGATTTTTGTGATGCTCGTCAGGGGGGCGGAGCCTATGGAAAAACGCCAGCAACGC
GGCCTTTTTACGGTTCCTGGCCTTTTGCTGGCCTTTTGCTCACATGTTCTTTCCTGCGTTATCCCCTGAT
TCTGTGGATAACCGTATTACCGCCTTTGAGTGAGCTGATACCGCTCGCCGCAGCCGAACGACCGAGCGCA
GCGAGTCAGTGAGCGAGGAAGCGGAAGAGCGCCCAATACGCAAACCGCCTCTCCCCGCGCGTTGGCCGAT
TCATTAATGCAGCTGGCACGACAGGTTTCCCGACTGGAAAGCGGGCAGTGAGCGCAACGCAATTAATGTG
AGTTAGCTCACTCATTAGGCACCCCAGGCTTTACACTTTATGCTTCCGGCTCGTATGTTGTGTGGAATTG
TGAGCGGATAACAATTTCACACAGGAAACAGCTATGACCATGATTACGCCAAGCGCGCAATTAACCCTCA
CTAAAGGGAACAAAAGCTGGAGCTGCAAGCTTAATGTAGTCTTATGCAATACTCTTGTAGTCTTGCAACA
TGGTAACGATGAGTTAGCAACATGCCTTACAAGGAGAGAAAAAGCACCGTGCATGCCGATTGGTGGAAGT
AAGGTGGTACGATCGTGCCTTATTAGGAAGGCAACAGACGGGTCTGACATGGATTGGACGAACCACTGAA
TTGCCGCATTGCAGAGATATTGTATTTAAGTGCCTAGCTCGATACATAAACGGGTCTCTCTGGTTAGACC
AGATCTGAGCCTGGGAGCTCTCTGGCTAACTAGGGAACCCACTGCTTAAGCCTCAATAAAGCTTGCCTTG
AGTGCTTCAAGTAGTGTGTGCCCGTCTGTTGTGTGACTCTGGTAACTAGAGATCCCTCAGACCCTTTTAG
TCAGTGTGGAAAATCTCTAGCAGTGGCGCCCGAACAGGGACTTGAAAGCGAAAGGGAAACCAGAGGAGCT
CTCTCGACGCAGGACTCGGCTTGCTGAAGCGCGCACGGCAAGAGGCGAGGGGCGGCGACTGGTGAGTACG
CCAAAAATTTTGACTAGCGGAGGCTAGAAGGAGAGAGATGGGTGCGAGAGCGTCAGTATTAAGCGGGGGA
GAATTAGATCGCGATGGGAAAAAATTCGGTTAAGGCCAGGGGGAAAGAAAAAATATAAATTAAAACATAT
AGTATGGGCAAGCAGGGAGCTAGAACGATTCGCAGTTAATCCTGGCCTGTTAGAAACATCAGAAGGCTGT
AGACAAATACTGGGACAGCTACAACCATCCCTTCAGACAGGATCAGAAGAACTTAGATCATTATATAATA
CAGTAGCAACCCTCTATTGTGTGCATCAAAGGATAGAGATAAAAGACACCAAGGAAGCTTTAGACAAGAT
AGAGGAAGAGCAAAACAAAAGTAAGACCACCGCACAGCAAGCGGCCGCTGATCTTCAGACCTGGAGGAGG
AGATATGAGGGACAATTGGAGAAGTGAATTATATAAATATAAAGTAGTAAAAATTGAACCATTAGGAGTA
GCACCCACCAAGGCAAAGAGAAGAGTGGTGCAGAGAGAAAAAAGAGCAGTGGGAATAGGAGCTTTGTTCC
TTGGGTTCTTGGGAGCAGCAGGAAGCACTATGGGCGCAGCGTCAATGACGCTGACGGTACAGGCCAGACA
ATTATTGTCTGGTATAGTGCAGCAGCAGAACAATTTGCTGAGGGCTATTGAGGCGCAACAGCATCTGTTG
CAACTCACAGTCTGGGGCATCAAGCAGCTCCAGGCAAGAATCCTGGCTGTGGAAAGATACCTAAAGGATC
AACAGCTCCTGGGGATTTGGGGTTGCTCTGGAAAACTCATTTGCACCACTGCTGTGCCTTGGAATGCTAG
TTGGAGTAATAAATCTCTGGAACAGATTTGGAATCACACGACCTGGATGGAGTGGGACAGAGAAATTAAC
AATTACACAAGCTTAATACACTCCTTAATTGAAGAATCGCAAAACCAGCAAGAAAAGAATGAACAAGAAT
TATTGGAATTAGATAAATGGGCAAGTTTGTGGAATTGGTTTAACATAACAAATTGGCTGTGGTATATAAA
ATTATTCATAATGATAGTAGGAGGCTTGGTAGGTTTAAGAATAGTTTTTGCTGTACTTTCTATAGTGAAT
AGAGTTAGGCAGGGATATTCACCATTATCGTTTCAGACCCACCTCCCAACCCCGAGGGGACCC
